>Addgene plasmid #228148 | SP_A4 | addgene full sequence | sequence record 451693 | Addgene NGS Result
TCGGTCTCATATGGAGGGACCGCGTTCCTCTACGCACGTGCCATTAGTCTTGCCCCTGCTAGTGCTTTTA
TTACTAGCACCGGCCAGGCAGGCCGCCGCCGCCCCTTGAGACCAGACCAATAAAAAACGCCCGGCGGCAA
CCGAGCGTTCTGAACAAATCCAGATGGAGTTCTGAGGTCATTACTGGATCTATCAACAGGAGTCCAAGCG
AGCTCGATATCAAATTACGCCCCGCCCTGCCACTCATCGCAGTACTGTTGTAATTCATTAAGCATTCTGC
CGACATGGAAGCCATCACAAACGGCATGATGAACCTGAATCGCCAGCGGCATCAGCACCTTGTCGCCTTG
CGTATAATATTTGCCCATGGTGAAAACGGGGGCGAAGAAGTTGTCCATATTGGCCACGTTTAAATCAAAA
CTGGTGAAACTCACCCAGGGATTGGCTGAAACGAAAAACATATTCTCAATAAACCCTTTAGGGAAATAGG
CCAGGTTTTCACCGTAACACGCCACATCTTGCGAATATATGTGTAGAAACTGCCGGAAATCGTCGTGGTA
TTCACTCCAGAGCGATGAAAACGTTTCAGTTTGCTCATGGAAAACGGTGTAACAAGGGTGAACACTATCC
CATATCACCAGCTCACCGTCTTTCATTGCCATACGAAATTCCGGATGAGCATTCATCAGGCGGGCAAGAA
TGTGAATAAAGGCCGGATAAAACTTGTGCTTATTTTTCTTTACGGTCTTTAAAAAGGCCGTAATATCCAG
CTGAACGGTCTGGTTATAGGTACATTGAGCAACTGACTGAAATGCCTCAAAATGTTCTTTACGATGCCAT
TGGGATATATCAACGGTGGTATATCCAGTGATTTTTTTCTCCATTTTAGCTTCCTTAGCTCCTGAAAATC
TCGATAACTCAAAAAATACGCCCGGTAGTGATCTTATTTCATTATGGTGAAAGTTGGAACCTCTTACGTG
CCCGATCAATCATGACCAAAATCCCTTAACGTGAGTTTTCGTTCCACTGAGCGTCAGACCCCGTAGAAAA
GATCAAAGGATCTTCTTGAGATCCTTTTTTTCTGCGCGTAATCTGCTGCTTGCAAACAAAAAAACCACCG
CTACCAGCGGTGGTTTGTTTGCCGGATCAAGAGCTACCAACTCTTTTTCCGAAGGTAACTGGCTTCAGCA
GAGCGCAGATACCAAATACTGTTCTTCTAGTGTAGCCGTAGTTAGGCCACCACTTCAAGAACTCTGTAGC
ACCGCCTACATACCTCGCTCTGCTAATCCTGTTACCAGTGGCTGCTGCCAGTGGCGATAAGTCGTGTCTT
ACCGGGTTGGACTCAAGACGATAGTTACCGGATAAGGCGCAGCGGTCGGGCTGAACGGGGGGTTCGTGCA
CACAGCCCAGCTTGGAGCGAACGACCTACACCGAACTGAGATACCTACAGCGTGAGCTATGAGAAAGCGC
CACGCTTCCCGAAGGGAGAAAGGCGGACAGGTATCCGGTAAGCGGCAGGGTCGGAACAGGAGAGCGCACG
AGGGAGCTTCCAGGGGGAAACGCCTGGTATCTTTATAGTCCTGTCGGGTTTCGCCACCTCTGACTTGAGC
GTCGATTTTTGTGATGCTCGTCAGGGGGGCGGAGCCTATGGAAAAACGCCAGCAACGCGGCCTTTTTACG
GTTCCTGGCCTTTTGCTGGCCTTTTGCTCACATGTTCTTTCCTGCGTTATCCCCTGATTCTGTGGATAAC
CGTAG
Features (pLannotate 1.2.2; 5 found; start..end, strand, type, name):
     11..100     +  CDS            CHADL (fragment): CHADL_HUMAN - Also known as SLRR4B. Experimental evidence at protein level: Swiss-Prot protein existence level 1. Potential negative modulator of chondrocyte differentiation. Inhibits collagen fibrillogenesis in vitro. May influence chondrocyte's differentiation by acting on its cellular collagenous microenvironment. From Homo sapiens (Human).
    120..154     -  terminator     lambda t0 terminator: minimal transcription terminator from phage lambda (Scholtissek and Grosse, 1987)
    228..884     -  CDS            cat: CAT_ECOLX - Experimental evidence at protein level: Swiss-Prot protein existence level 1. This enzyme is an effector of chloramphenicol resistance in bacteria. From Escherichia coli. This protein is used as a marker in many commonly used cloning vectors, such as pACYC184.
    885..982     -  promoter       cat promoter: promoter of the E. coli cat gene encoding chloramphenicol acetyltransferase
   1066..1654    +  rep_origin     ori: high-copy-number ColE1/pMB1/pBR322/pUC origin of replication
