[The description below was written by a language model from this plasmid's Addgene catalogue record and pLannotate feature annotations shown in this document.]
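Description:
SP_A4 is a small Golden Gate part plasmid (about 1.8 kb) built on pYTK001, the part entry vector of the MoClo Yeast Toolkit. It is a storage and donor vector for E. coli rather than an expression construct. The feature table shows only a high-copy ColE1/pUC-type origin of replication and a chloramphenicol acetyltransferase gene with its native cat promoter and a lambda t0 terminator. No yeast origin, yeast marker, or promoter driving the insert is annotated. This fits the plasmid's role as a source of a single modular part.

The payload is a 90-nt coding fragment for the first 30 residues of human CHADL (chondroadherin-like protein), which form its secretion signal peptide. It has been codon-optimised for Saccharomyces cerevisiae. According to the record, the part is flanked by BsaI sites, so digestion with this type IIS enzyme releases it with defined overhangs for ordered, one-pot assembly with other toolkit components. The depositor classes it as a "3a*" part, a variant of the N-terminal coding position in the toolkit's scheme. In that position it would be fused in frame upstream of a protein of interest, between a promoter part and the remaining coding sequence. The BsaI sites and overhangs are not annotated in the feature table.

The plasmid is intended for combinatorial Golden Gate assembly, in which many candidate signal peptides are paired with recombinant proteins to find combinations that give efficient secretion from yeast. The associated work describes high-throughput optimisation of yeast secretion using an engineered biosensor.
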