Addgene plasmid #228148: SP_A4
Purpose: Plasmid contains the secretion signal peptide sequence of the human CHADL gene for use in Combinatorial Golden Gate Assembly (BsaI restriction sites).
Depositing lab: Joseph Brock. Depositing organization: Australian National University. Publication: High-throughput optimisation of protein secretion in yeast via an engineered biosensor. Cleaver A, Luo R, Smith OB, Murphy L, Schwessinger B, Brock J. Trends Biotechnol. 2025 Apr;43(4):838-867. doi: 10.1016/j.tibtech.2024.11.010. Epub 2024 Dec 13. PubMed 39674781.
Backbone
  Vector backbone: pYTK001
  Backbone manufacturer: John Dueber, Addgene plasmid #65108
  Vector type: Synthetic Biology
Growth in bacteria
  Bacterial resistance: Chloramphenicol, 25 μg/mL
  Growth temperature: 37°C
  Growth strain: DH5alpha
  Copy number: High Copy
Gene/Insert
  Gene/Insert name: sp_Q6NUI6_CHADL_HUMAN:0-30 (alt name: Uniprot: Q6NUI6)
  Species: H. sapiens (human)
  Cloning method: Golden Gate
Terms and licenses: Academic/Nonprofit Terms; Industry Terms: Not Available to Industry
Depositor comments: Signal peptides direct recombinant protein secretion in yeast. Codon optimised for expression in S. cerevisiae. This part is designed for use with components from the MoClo Yeast Toolkit (Lee et al. 2015). This insert is a 3a* component, see Williams et al. 2024 for more detail.
How to cite: SP_A4 was a gift from Joseph Brock (Addgene plasmid # 228148 ; http://n2t.net/addgene:228148 ; RRID:Addgene_228148)
